>Addgene plasmid #115461 | pLKO.1-shMBNL2-3712 | addgene full sequence | sequence record 222365 | Addgene NGS Result
GAGGGCCTATTTCCCATGATTCCTTCATATTTGCATATACGATACAAGGCTGTTAGAGAGATAATTAGAA
TTAATTTGACTGTAAACACAAAGATATTAGTACAAAATACGTGACGTAGAAAGTAATAATTTCTTGGGTA
GTTTGCAGTTTTAAAATTATGTTTTAAAATGGACTATCATATGCTTACCGTAACTTGAAAGTATTTCGAT
TTCTTGGCTTTATATATCTTGTGGAAAGGACGAGGTACCGGCGGCTATTAGCTTTGCTCCTTCTCGAGAA
GGAGCAAAGCTAATAGCCGTTTTTGAATTCTAGATCTTGAGACAAATGGCAGTATTCATCCACAATTTTA
AAAGAAAAGGGGGGATTGGGGGGTACAGTGCAGGGGAAAGAATAGTAGACATAATAGCAACAGACATACA
AACTAAAGAATTACAAAAACAAATTACAAAAATTCAAAATTTTCGGGTTTATTACAGGGACAGCAGAGAT
CCACTTTGGCGCCGGCTCGAGGGGGCCCGGGTTGCGCCTTTTCCAAGGCAGCCCTGGGTTTGCGCAGGGA
CGCGGCTGCTCTGGGCGTGGTTCCGGGAAACGCAGCGGCGCCGACCCTGGGTCTCGCACATTCTTCACGT
CCGTTCGCAGCGTCACCCGGATCTTCGCCGCTACCCTTGTGGGCCCCCCGGCGACGCTTCCTGCTCCGCC
CCTAAGTCGGGAAGGTTCCTTGCGGTTCGCGGCGTGCCGGACGTGACAAACGGAAGCCGCACGTCTCACT
AGTACCCTCGCAGACGGACAGCGCCAGGGAGCAATGGCAGCGCGCCGACCGCGATGGGCTGTGGCCAATA
GCGGCTGCTCAGCAGGGCGCGCCGAGAGCAGCGGCCGGGAAGGGGCGGTGCGGGAGGCGGGGTGTGGGGC
GGTAGTGTGGGCCCTGTTCCTGCCCGCGCGGTGTTCCGCATTCTGCAAGCCTCCGGAGCGCACGTCGGCA
GTCGGCTCCCTCGTTGACCGAATCACCGACCTCTCTCCCCAGGGGGATCCACCGGAGCTTACCATGACCG
AGTACAAGCCCACGGTGCGCCTCGCCACCCGCGACGACGTCCCCAGGGCCGTACGCACCCTCGCCGCCGC
GTTCGCCGACTACCCCGCCACGCGCCACACCGTCGATCCGGACCGCCACATCGAGCGGGTCACCGAGCTG
CAAGAACTCTTCCTCACGCGCGTCGGGCTCGACATCGGCAAGGTGTGGGTCGCGGACGACGGCGCCGCCG
TGGCGGTCTGGACCACGCCGGAGAGCGTCGAAGCGGGGGCGGTGTTCGCCGAGATCGGCCCGCGCATGGC
CGAGTTGAGCGGTTCCCGGCTGGCCGCGCAGCAACAGATGGAAGGCCTCCTGGCGCCGCACCGGCCCAAG
GAGCCCGCGTGGTTCCTGGCCACCGTCGGCGTCTCGCCCGACCACCAGGGCAAGGGTCTGGGCAGCGCCG
TCGTGCTCCCCGGAGTGGAGGCGGCCGAGCGCGCCGGGGTGCCCGCCTTCCTGGAGACCTCCGCGCCCCG
CAACCTCCCCTTCTACGAGCGGCTCGGCTTCACCGTCACCGCCGACGTCGAGGTGCCCGAAGGACCGCGC
ACCTGGTGCATGACCCGCAAGCCCGGTGCCTGAACGCGTTAAGTCGACAATCAACCTCTGGATTACAAAA
TTTGTGAAAGATTGACTGGTATTCTTAACTATGTTGCTCCTTTTACGCTATGTGGATACGCTGCTTTAAT
GCCTTTGTATCATGCTATTGCTTCCCGTATGGCTTTCATTTTCTCCTCCTTGTATAAATCCTGGTTGCTG
TCTCTTTATGAGGAGTTGTGGCCCGTTGTCAGGCAACGTGGCGTGGTGTGCACTGTGTTTGCTGACGCAA
CCCCCACTGGTTGGGGCATTGCCACCACCTGTCAGCTCCTTTCCGGGACTTTCGCTTTCCCCCTCCCTAT
TGCCACGGCGGAACTCATCGCCGCCTGCCTTGCCCGCTGCTGGACAGGGGCTCGGCTGTTGGGCACTGAC
AATTCCGTGGTGTTGTCGGGGAAATCATCGTCCTTTCCTTGGCTGCTCGCCTGTGTTGCCACCTGGATTC
TGCGCGGGACGTCCTTCTGCTACGTCCCTTCGGCCCTCAATCCAGCGGACCTTCCTTCCCGCGGCCTGCT
GCCGGCTCTGCGGCCTCTTCCGCGTCTTCGCCTTCGCCCTCAGACGAGTCGGATCTCCCTTTGGGCCGCC
TCCCCGCGTCGACTTTAAGACCAATGACTTACAAGGCAGCTGTAGATCTTAGCCACTTTTTAAAAGAAAA
GGGGGGACTGGAAGGGCTAATTCACTCCCAACGAAGACAAGATCTGCTTTTTGCTTGTACTGGGTCTCTC
TGGTTAGACCAGATCTGAGCCTGGGAGCTCTCTGGCTAACTAGGGAACCCACTGCTTAAGCCTCAATAAA
GCTTGCCTTGAGTGCTTCAAGTAGTGTGTGCCCGTCTGTTGTGTGACTCTGGTAACTAGAGATCCCTCAG
ACCCTTTTAGTCAGTGTGGAAAATCTCTAGCAGTACGTATAGTAGTTCATGTCATCTTATTATTCAGTAT
TTATAACTTGCAAAGAAATGAATATCAGAGAGTGAGAGGAACTTGTTTATTGCAGCTTATAATGGTTACA
AATAAAGCAATAGCATCACAAATTTCACAAATAAAGCATTTTTTTCACTGCATTCTAGTTGTGGTTTGTC
CAAACTCATCAATGTATCTTATCATGTCTGGCTCTAGCTATCCCGCCCCTAACTCCGCCCATCCCGCCCC
TAACTCCGCCCAGTTCCGCCCATTCTCCGCCCCATGGCTGACTAATTTTTTTTATTTATGCAGAGGCCGA
GGCCGCCTCGGCCTCTGAGCTATTCCAGAAGTAGTGAGGAGGCTTTTTTGGAGGCCTAGGGACGTACCCA
ATTCGCCCTATAGTGAGTCGTATTACGCGCGCTCACTGGCCGTCGTTTTACAACGTCGTGACTGGGAAAA
CCCTGGCGTTACCCAACTTAATCGCCTTGCAGCACATCCCCCTTTCGCCAGCTGGCGTAATAGCGAAGAG
GCCCGCACCGATCGCCCTTCCCAACAGTTGCGCAGCCTGAATGGCGAATGGG
[124 nt withheld, positions 3133-3256]
C
[91 nt withheld, positions 3258-3348]
A
[49 nt withheld, positions 3350-3398]
CCTTTGACGTTGGAGTCCACGTTCTTT
[37 nt withheld, positions 3426-3462]
ACCCTATCTCGGTCTATTCTTTTGATTTATAAGGGATTTTGCCGATTTCGGCCTATTGGTTAAAAAATGA
GCTGATTTAACAAAAATTTAACGCGAATTTTAACAAAATATTAACGCTTACAATTTAGGTGGCACTTTTC
GGGGAAATGTGCGCGGAACCCCTATTTGTTTATTTTTCTAAATACATTCAAATATGTATCCGCTCATGAG
ACAATAACCCTGATAAATGCTTCAATAATATTGAAAAAGGAAGAGTATGAGTATTCAACATTTCCGTGTC
GCCCTTATTCCCTTTTTTGCGGCATTTTGCCTTCCTGTTTTTGCTCACCCAGAAACGCTGGTGAAAGTAA
AAGATGCTGAAGATCAGTTGGGTGCACGAGTGGGTTACATCGAACTGGATCTCAACAGCGGTAAGATCCT
TGAGAGTTTTCGCCCCGAAGAACGTTTTCCAATGATGAGCACTTTTAAAGTTCTGCTATGTGGCGCGGTA
TTATCCCGTATTGACGCCGGGCAAGAGCAACTCGGTCGCCGCATACACTATTCTCAGAATGACTTGGTTG
AGTACTCACCAGTCACAGAAAAGCATCTTACGGATGGCATGACAGTAAGAGAATTATGCAGTGCTGCCAT
AACCATGAGTGATAACACTGCGGCCAACTTACTTCTGACAACGATCGGAGGACCGAAGGAGCTAACCGCT
TTTTTGCACAACATGGGGGATCATGTAACTCGCCTTGATCGTTGGGAACCGGAGCTGAATGAAGCCATAC
CAAACGACGAGCGTGACACCACGATGCCTGTAGCAATGGCAACAACGTTGCGCAAACTATTAACTGGCGA
ACTACTTACTCTAGCTTCCCGGCAACAATTAATAGACTGGATGGAGGCGGATAAAGTTGCAGGACCACTT
CTGCGCTCGGCCCTTCCGGCTGGCTGGTTTATTGCTGATAAATCTGGAGCCGGTGAGCGTGGGTCTCGCG
GTATCATTGCAGCACTGGGGCCAGATGGTAAGCCCTCCCGTATCGTAGTTATCTACACGACGGGGAGTCA
GGCAACTATGGATGAACGAAATAGACAGATCGCTGAGATAGGTGCCTCACTGATTAAGCATTGGTAACTG
TCAGACCAAGTTTACTCATATATACTTTAGATTGATTTAAAACTTCATTTTTAATTTAAAAGGATCTAGG
TGAAGATCCTTTTTGATAATCTCATGACCAAAATCCCTTAACGTGAGTTTTCGTTCCACTGAGCGTCAGA
CCCCGTAGAAAAGATCAAAGGATCTTCTTGAGATCCTTTTTTTCTGCGCGTAATCTGCTGCTTGCAAACA
AAAAAACCACCGCTACCAGCGGTGGTTTGTTTGCCGGATCAAGAGCTACCAACTCTTTTTCCGAAGGTAA
CTGGCTTCAGCAGAGCGCAGATACCAAATACTGTTCTTCTAGTGTAGCCGTAGTTAGGCCACCACTTCAA
GAACTCTGTAGCACCGCCTACATACCTCGCTCTGCTAATCCTGTTACCAGTGGCTGCTGCCAGTGGCGAT
AAGTCGTGTCTTACCGGGTTGGACTCAAGACGATAGTTACCGGATAAGGCGCAGCGGTCGGGCTGAACGG
GGGGTTCGTGCACACAGCCCAGCTTGGAGCGAACGACCTACACCGAACTGAGATACCTACAGCGTGAGCT
ATGAGAAAGCGCCACGCTTCCCGAAGGGAGAAAGGCGGACAGGTATCCGGTAAGCGGCAGGGTCGGAACA
GGAGAGCGCACGAGGGAGCTTCCAGGGGGAAACGCCTGGTATCTTTATAGTCCTGTCGGGTTTCGCCACC
TCTGACTTGAGCGTCGATTTTTGTGATGCTCGTCAGGGGGGCGGAGCCTATGGAAAAACGCCAGCAACGC
GGCCTTTTTACGGTTCCTGGCCTTTTGCTGGCCTTTTGCTCACATGTTCTTTCCTGCGTTATCCCCTGAT
TCTGTGGATAACCGTATTACCGCCTTTGAGTGAGCTGATACCGCTCGCCGCAGCCGAACGACCGAGCGCA
GCGAGTCAGTGAGCGAGGAAGCGGAAGAGCGCCCAATACGCAAACCGCCTCTCCCCGCGCGTTGGCCGAT
TCATTAATGCAGCTGGCACGACAGGTTTCCCGACTGGAAAGCGGGCAGTGAGCGCAACGCAATTAATGTG
AGTTAGCTCACTCATTAGGCACCCCAGGCTTTACACTTTATGCTTCCGGCTCGTATGTTGTGTGGAATTG
TGAGCGGATAACAATTTCACACAGGAAACAGCTATGACCATGATTACGCCAAGCGCGCAATTAACCCTCA
CTAAAGGGAACAAAAGCTGGAGCTGCAAGCTTAATGTAGTCTTATGCAATACTCTTGTAGTCTTGCAACA
TGGTAACGATGAGTTAGCAACATGCCTTACAAGGAGAGAAAAAGCACCGTGCATGCCGATTGGTGGAAGT
AAGGTGGTACGATCGTGCCTTATTAGGAAGGCAACAGACGGGTCTGACATGGATTGGACGAACCACTGAA
TTGCCGCATTGCAGAGATATTGTATTTAAGTGCCTAGCTCGATACATAAACGGGTCTCTCTGGTTAGACC
AGATCTGAGCCTGGGAGCTCTCTGGCTAACTAGGGAACCCACTGCTTAAGCCTCAATAAAGCTTGCCTTG
AGTGCTTCAAGTAGTGTGTGCCCGTCTGTTGTGTGACTCTGGTAACTAGAGATCCCTCAGACCCTTTTAG
TCAGTGTGGAAAATCTCTAGCAGTGGCGCCCGAACAGGGACTTGAAAGCGAAAGGGAAACCAGAGGAGCT
CTCTCGACGCAGGACTCGGCTTGCTGAAGCGCGCACGGCAAGAGGCGAGGGGCGGCGACTGGTGAGTACG
CCAAAAATTTTGACTAGCGGAGGCTAGAAGGAGAGAGATGGGTGCGAGAGCGTCAGTATTAAGCGGGGGA
GAATTAGATCGCGATGGGAAAAAATTCGGTTAAGGCCAGGGGGAAAGAAAAAATATAAATTAAAACATAT
AGTATGGGCAAGCAGGGAGCTAGAACGATTCGCAGTTAATCCTGGCCTGTTAGAAACATCAGAAGGCTGT
AGACAAATACTGGGACAGCTACAACCATCCCTTCAGACAGGATCAGAAGAACTTAGATCATTATATAATA
CAGTAGCAACCCTCTATTGTGTGCATCAAAGGATAGAGATAAAAGACACCAAGGAAGCTTTAGACAAGAT
AGAGGAAGAGCAAAACAAAAGTAAGACCACCGCACAGCAAGCGGCCGCTGATCTTCAGACCTGGAGGAGG
AGATATGAGGGACAATTGGAGAAGTGAATTATATAAATATAAAGTAGTAAAAATTGAACCATTAGGAGTA
GCACCCACCAAGGCAAAGAGAAGAGTGGTGCAGAGAGAAAAAAGAGCAGTGGGAATAGGAGCTTTGTTCC
TTGGGTTCTTGGGAGCAGCAGGAAGCACTATGGGCGCAGCGTCAATGACGCTGACGGTACAGGCCAGACA
ATTATTGTCTGGTATAGTGCAGCAGCAGAACAATTTGCTGAGGGCTATTGAGGCGCAACAGCATCTGTTG
CAACTCACAGTCTGGGGCATCAAGCAGCTCCAGGCAAGAATCCTGGCTGTGGAAAGATACCTAAAGGATC
AACAGCTCCTGGGGATTTGGGGTTGCTCTGGAAAACTCATTTGCACCACTGCTGTGCCTTGGAATGCTAG
TTGGAGTAATAAATCTCTGGAACAGATTTGGAATCACACGACCTGGATGGAGTGGGACAGAGAAATTAAC
AATTACACAAGCTTAATACACTCCTTAATTGAAGAATCGCAAAACCAGCAAGAAAAGAATGAACAAGAAT
TATTGGAATTAGATAAATGGGCAAGTTTGTGGAATTGGTTTAACATAACAAATTGGCTGTGGTATATAAA
ATTATTCATAATGATAGTAGGAGGCTTGGTAGGTTTAAGAATAGTTTTTGCTGTACTTTCTATAGTGAAT
AGAGTTAGGCAGGGATATTCACCATTATCGTTTCAGACCCACCTCCCAACCCCGAGGGGACCCAGA
Features (pLannotate 1.2.2; 26 found; start..end, strand, type, name):
      1..241     +  promoter       U6 promoter: RNA polymerase III promoter for human U6 snRNA
    346..463     +  misc_feature   cPPT/CTS: central polypurine tract and central termination sequence of HIV-1
    522..1022    +  promoter       hPGK promoter: human phosphoglycerate kinase 1 promoter
   1044..1643    +  CDS            PuroR (fragment): puromycin N-acetyltransferase; pac from Streptomyces; confers resistance to puromycin
   1659..2247    +  misc_feature   WPRE: woodchuck hepatitis virus posttranscriptional regulatory element
   2298..2317    +  misc_feature   cPPT/CTS (fragment): central polypurine tract and central termination sequence of HIV-1
   2319..2552    +  LTR            3' LTR (ΔU3): self-inactivating 3' long terminal repeat (LTR) from HIV-1
   2630..2751    +  polyA_signal   SV40 poly(A) signal: SV40 polyadenylation signal
   2791..2926    +  rep_origin     SV40 ori: SV40 origin of replication
   2947..2965    -  promoter       T7 promoter: promoter for bacteriophage T7 RNA polymerase
   2973..3128    +  CDS            lacZα (fragment): LacZα fragment of β-galactosidase; lacZ fragment
   3133..3561    +  rep_origin     f1 ori (sequence partly withheld): f1 bacteriophage origin of replication; arrow indicates direction of (+) strand synthesis
   3614..3718    +  promoter       AmpR promoter: bla
   3719..4579    +  CDS            AmpR: β-lactamase; bla; confers resistance to ampicillin, carbenicillin, and related antibiotics
   4750..5338    +  rep_origin     ori: high-copy-number ColE1/pMB1/pBR322/pUC origin of replication
   5521..5613    +  CDS            lacI (fragment): lac repressor; lacI; The lac repressor binds to the lac operator to inhibit transcription in E. coli. This inhibition can be relieved by adding lactose or isopropyl-β-D-thiogalactopyranoside (IPTG).
   5626..5647    +  protein_bind   CAP binding site: CAP binding activates transcription in the presence of cAMP. E. coli catabolite activator protein
   5662..5692    +  promoter       lac promoter: promoter for the E. coli lac operon
   5700..5716    +  protein_bind   lac operator: The lac repressor binds to the lac operator to inhibit transcription in E. coli. This inhibition can be relieved by adding lactose or isopropyl-β-D-thiogalactopyranoside (IPTG). lac repressor encoded by lacI
   5761..5779    +  promoter       T3 promoter: promoter for bacteriophage T3 RNA polymerase
   5807..6033    +  promoter       RSV promoter: Rous sarcoma virus enhancer/promoter
   6034..6214    +  LTR            5' LTR (truncated): truncated 5' long terminal repeat (LTR) from HIV-1
   6261..6386    +  misc_feature   HIV-1 Ψ: packaging signal of human immunodeficiency virus type 1
   6370..6733    +  CDS            HIV-1 gag (fragment): gag protein from human immunodeficiency virus 1; gag
   6879..7112    +  misc_feature   RRE: The Rev response element (RRE) of HIV-1 allows for Rev-dependent mRNA export from the nucleus to the cytoplasm.
   7489..7515    +  CDS            Rev (fragment): human immunodeficiency virus 1 (HIV-1) Rev protein; rev; enhances nuclear export of unspliced and incompletely spliced viral mRNAs
