[The description below was written by a language model from this plasmid's Addgene catalogue record and pLannotate feature annotations shown in this document.]
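Description:
pLKO.1-shMBNL2-3712 is a lentiviral RNAi plasmid built on the pLKO.1 backbone from the Broad Institute's Genetic Perturbation Platform. It carries a short hairpin RNA directed against human MBNL2 (muscleblind-like splicing regulator 2). In bacteria it is maintained through a high-copy ColE1/pUC-type origin and selected with ampicillin via the β-lactamase gene. The backbone also retains an f1 origin, an SV40 origin and poly(A) signal, and remnants of a lac/lacZα cloning region flanked by T7 and T3 promoters.

The transfer cassette follows a third-generation, self-inactivating design. An RSV promoter fused to a truncated HIV-1 5' LTR drives production of the viral genomic RNA in packaging cells without Tat. The Ψ packaging signal with adjoining gag fragment, the RRE and the cPPT/CTS support encapsidation, Rev-dependent nuclear export and efficient transduction. The ΔU3 3' LTR disables LTR promoter activity after integration. Within the provirus, the human U6 RNA polymerase III promoter sits upstream of an unannotated gap where the hairpin is expected to lie, although the feature table does not mark the shRNA itself. A downstream human PGK promoter expresses puromycin N-acetyltransferase, allowing selection of transduced mammalian cells, and a WPRE follows this marker to enhance transcript expression.

The record describes the purpose as constitutive lentiviral expression, meaning stable, non-inducible knockdown of MBNL2 in human cells. The associated publication concerns an alternative splicing switch in FLNB linked to the mesenchymal state in breast cancer, which is consistent with use of this construct to test the role of a splicing regulator in that setting. The cloning method is not stated.
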