Addgene plasmid #115461: pLKO.1-shMBNL2-3712
Purpose: Constitutive lentiviral expression
Depositing lab: William Hahn. Depositing organization: Dana-Farber Cancer Institute. Publication: An alternative splicing switch in FLNB promotes the mesenchymal cell state in human breast cancer. Li J, Choi PS, Chaffer CL, Labella K, Hwang JH, Giacomelli AO, Kim JW, Ilic N, Doench JG, Ly SH, Dai C, Hagel K, Hong AL, Gjoerup O, Goel S, Ge JY, Root DE, Zhao JJ, Brooks AN, Weinberg RA, Hahn WC. Elife. 2018 Jul 30;7. pii: 37184. doi: 10.7554/eLife.37184. 37184 PubMed 30059005.
Backbone
  Vector backbone: pLKO.1
  Backbone manufacturer: Broad Institute - Genetic Perturbation Platform
  Vector type: Mammalian Expression, Lentiviral, RNAi
  Selectable markers: Puromycin
Growth in bacteria
  Bacterial resistance: Ampicillin, 100 μg/mL
  Growth temperature: 37°C
  Growth strain: NEB Stable
  Copy number: High Copy
Gene/Insert
  Gene/Insert name: shMBNL2-3712
  gRNA/shRNA sequence: CGGCTATTAGCTTTGCTCCTT
  Species: H. sapiens (human)
  Entrez Gene: MBNL2 (a.k.a. MBLL, MBLL39, PRO2032)
  Cloning method: Unknown
  Sequencing primers: 5′ LKO.1 5'
Terms and licenses: Academic/Nonprofit Terms; Industry Terms: Not Available to Industry
How to cite: pLKO.1-shMBNL2-3712 was a gift from William Hahn (Addgene plasmid # 115461 ; http://n2t.net/addgene:115461 ; RRID:Addgene_115461)
