>Addgene plasmid #115461 | pLKO.1-shMBNL2-3712 | depositor partial sequence | sequence record 217544 | LKO.1 5' sequence
TATATATCTTGTGGAAGGACGAGGTACCGGCGGCTATTAGCTTTGCTCCTTCTCGAGAAGGAGCAAAGCT
AATAGCCGTTTTTGAATTCTAGATCTTGAGACAAATGGCAGTATTCATCCACAATTTTAAAAGAAAAGGG
GGGATTGGGGGGTACAGTGCAGGGGAAAGAATAGTAGACATAATAGCAACAGACATACAAACTAAAGAAT
TACAAAAACAAATTACAAAAATTCAAAATTTTCGGGTTTATTACAGGGACAGCAGAGATCCACTTTGGCG
CCGGCTCGAGGGGGCCCGGGTTGCGCCTTTTCCAAGGCAGCCCTGGGTTTGCGCAGGGACGCGGCTGCTC
TGGGCGTGGTTCCGGGAAACGCAGCGGCGCCGACCCTGGGTCTCGCACATTCTTCACGTCCGTTCGCAGC
GTCACCCGGATCTTCGCCGCTACCCTTGTGGGCCCCCCGGCGACGCTTCCTGCTCCGCCCCTAAGTCGGG
AAGGTTCCTTGCGGTTCGCGGCGTGCCGGACGTGACAAACGGAAGCCGCACGTCTCACTAGTACCCTCGC
AGACGGACAGCGCCAGGGAGCAATGGCAGCGCGCCGACCGCGATGGGCTGTGGCCAATAGCGGCTGCTCA
GCAGGGCGCGCCGAGAGCAGCGG
